>Addgene plasmid #238259 | pRK5_mCherry-GFP-nb | addgene full sequence | sequence record 474404 | Addgene NGS Result
TTCGAGCTCGCCCGACATTGATTATTGACTAGTTATTAATAGTAATCAATTACGGGGTCATTAGTTCATA
GCCCATATATGGAGTTCCGCGTTACATAACTTACGGTAAATGGCCCGCCTGGCTGACCGCCCAACGACCC
CCGCCCATTGACGTCAATAATGACGTATGTTCCCATAGTAACGCCAATAGGGACTTTCCATTGACGTCAA
TGGGTGGAGTATTTACGGTAAACTGCCCACTTGGCAGTACATCAAGTGTATCATATGCCAAGTACGCCCC
CTATTGACGTCAATGACGGTAAATGGCCCGCCTGGCATTATGCCCAGTACATGACCTTATGGGACTTTCC
TACTTGGCAGTACATCTACGTATTAGTCATCGCTATTACCATGGTGATGCGGTTTTGGCAGTACATCAAT
GGGCGTGGATAGCGGTTTGACTCACGGGGATTTCCAAGTCTCCACCCCATTGACGTCAATGGGAGTTTGT
TTTGGCACCAAAATCAACGGGACTTTCCAAAATGTCGTAACAACTCCGCCCCATTGACGCAAATGGGCGG
TAGGCGTGTACGGTGGGAGGTCTATATAAGCAGAGCTCGTTTAGTGAACCGTCAGATCGCCTGGAGACGC
CATCCACGCTGTTTTGACCTCCATAGAAGACACCGGGACCGATCCAGCCTCCGCGGCCGGGAACGGTGCA
TTGGAACGCGGATTCCCCGTGCCAAGAGTGACGTAAGTACCGCCTATAGAGTCTATAGGCCCACCCCCTT
GGCTTCGTTAGAACGCGGCTACAATTAATACATAACCTTATGTATCATACACATACGATTTAGGTGACAC
TATAGAATAACATCCACTTTGCCTTTCTCTCCACAGGTGTCCACTCCCAGGTCCAACTGCACCTCGGTTC
TATCGATTGAATTCGTACCGGTGCCACCATGGTTTCCAAAGGAGAGGAGGATAATATGGCTATAATTAAA
GAGTTTATGCGGTTCAAGGTGCATATGGAGGGATCTGTGAACGGTCACGAGTTCGAAATCGAGGGCGAAG
GCGAGGGGCGACCCTATGAAGGGACACAGACGGCCAAACTGAAGGTGACCAAGGGTGGCCCCCTGCCTTT
CGCCTGGGACATCCTGTCACCCCAGTTTATGTACGGCTCTAAGGCTTACGTTAAGCACCCTGCCGATATT
CCGGACTACTTGAAACTGAGCTTCCCTGAAGGGTTCAAGTGGGAACGGGTAATGAATTTTGAGGATGGCG
GTGTAGTCACAGTTACCCAGGACAGCTCTCTTCAGGACGGAGAATTTATCTATAAGGTTAAACTTCGGGG
CACTAACTTCCCATCAGACGGCCCCGTGATGCAGAAGAAAACTATGGGCTGGGAAGCCAGCTCAGAACGC
ATGTATCCCGAGGACGGAGCACTGAAGGGAGAAATCAAGCAGCGACTCAAGCTGAAGGATGGGGGACATT
ATGATGCTGAGGTCAAAACCACCTATAAGGCCAAGAAACCCGTTCAGCTTCCTGGGGCATACAACGTGAA
TATCAAACTGGATATTACATCCCATAACGAAGACTATACCATCGTGGAACAGTACGAGCGGGCCGAGGGC
AGACATAGCACAGGGGGCATGGATGAATTGTACAAGCCTAAGAAGAAGAGGAAGGTTGGGGGAGGCGGCA
GTGGCGGAGGGGGATCTATGGCTCAGGTGCAGCTGGTGGAATCTGGCGGCAGACTGGTGCAGGCCGGCGA
TAGCCTGAGACTGTCTTGTGCCGCCAGCGGCAGAACCTTCAGCACATCTGCCATGGCCTGGTTCAGACAG
GCCCCTGGCCGCGAGAGGGAATTTGTGGCCGCCATCACATGGACCGTGGGCAACACCATCCTGGGCGACA
GCGTGAAGGGCCGGTTCACCATCAGCCGGGACAGAGCCAAGAACACCGTGGACCTCCAGATGGACAACCT
GGAACCCGAGGACACCGCCGTGTACTACTGCTCCGCCAGATCCAGAGGCTACGTGCTGTCCGTGCTGCGG
AGCGTGGACAGCTACGATTATTGGGGCCAGGGCACCCAAGTGACCGTGTCTGGCGGCGGAGGAAGCGGAG
GCGGAGGATCTTAGGTCGACCTGCAGAAGCTTGGCCGCCATGGCCCAACTTGTTTATTGCAGCTTATAAT
GGTTACAAATAAAGCAATAGCATCACAAATTTCACAAATAAAGCATTTTTTTCACTGCATTCTAGTTGTG
GTTTGTCCAAACTCATCAATGTATCTTATCATGTCTGGATCGGGAATTAATTCGGCGCAGCACCATGGCC
TGAAATAACCTCTGAAAGAGGAACTTGGTTAGGTACCTTCTGAGGCGGAAAGAACCAGCTGTGGAATGTG
TGTCAGTTAGGGTGTGGAAAGTCCCCAGGCTCCCCAGCAGGCAGAAGTATGCAAAGCATGCATCTCAATT
AGTCAGCAACCAGGTGTGGAAAGTCCCCAGGCTCCCCAGCAGGCAGAAGTATGCAAAGCATGCATCTCAA
TTAGTCAGCAACCATAGTCCCGCCCCTAACTCCGCCCATCCCGCCCCTAACTCCGCCCAGTTCCGCCCAT
TCTCCGCCCCATGGCTGACTAATTTTTTTTATTTATGCAGAGGCCGAGGCCGCCTCGGCCTCTGAGCTAT
TCCAGAAGTAGTGAGGAGGCTTTTTTGGAGGCCTAGGCTTTTGCAAAAAGCTGTTAACAGCTTGGCACTG
GCCGTCGTTTTACAACGTCGTGACTGGGAAAACCCTGGCGTTACCCAACTTAATCGCCTTGCAGCACATC
CCCCTTTCGCCAGCTGGCGTAATAGCGAAGAGGCCCGCACCGATCGCCCTTCCCAACAGTTGCGCAGCCT
GAATGGCGAATGGCGCCTGATGCGGTATTTTCTCCTTACGCATCTGTGCGGTATTTCACACCGCATA
[142 nt withheld, positions 2938-3079]
C
[141 nt withheld, positions 3081-3221]
CCTTTGACGTTGGAGTCCACGTTCTTT
[37 nt withheld, positions 3249-3285]
ACCCTATCTCGGGCTATTCTTTTGATTTATAAGGGATTTTGCCGATTTCGGCCTATTGGTTAAAAAATGA
GCTGATTTAACAAAAATTTAACGCGAATTTTAACAAAATATTAACGTTTACAATTTTATGGTGCACTCTC
AGTACAATCTGCTCTGATGCCGCATAGTTAAGCCAGCCCCGACACCCGCCAACACCCGCTGACGCGCCCT
GACGGGCTTGTCTGCTCCCGGCATCCGCTTACAGACAAGCTGTGACCGTCTCCGGGAGCTGCATGTGTCA
GAGGTTTTCACCGTCATCACCGAAACGCGCGAGACGAAAGGGCCTCGTGATACGCCTATTTTTATAGGTT
AATGTCATGATAATAATGGTTTCTTAGACGTCAGGTGGCACTTTTCGGGGAAATGTGCGCGGAACCCCTA
TTTGTTTATTTTTCTAAATACATTCAAATATGTATCCGCTCATGAGACAATAACCCTGATAAATGCTTCA
ATAATATTGAAAAAGGAAGAGTATGAGTATTCAACATTTCCGTGTCGCCCTTATTCCCTTTTTTGCGGCA
TTTTGCCTTCCTGTTTTTGCTCACCCAGAAACGCTGGTGAAAGTAAAAGATGCTGAAGATCAGTTGGGTG
CACGAGTGGGTTACATCGAACTGGATCTCAACAGCGGTAAGATCCTTGAGAGTTTTCGCCCCGAAGAACG
TTTTCCAATGATGAGCACTTTTAAAGTTCTGCTATGTGGCGCGGTATTATCCCGTATTGACGCCGGGCAA
GAGCAACTCGGTCGCCGCATACACTATTCTCAGAATGACTTGGTTGAGTACTCACCAGTCACAGAAAAGC
ATCTTACGGATGGCATGACAGTAAGAGAATTATGCAGTGCTGCCATAACCATGAGTGATAACACTGCGGC
CAACTTACTTCTGACAACGATCGGAGGACCGAAGGAGCTAACCGCTTTTTTGCACAACATGGGGGATCAT
GTAACTCGCCTTGATCGTTGGGAACCGGAGCTGAATGAAGCCATACCAAACGACGAGCGTGACACCACGA
TGCCTGTAGCAATGGCAACAACGTTGCGCAAACTATTAACTGGCGAACTACTTACTCTAGCTTCCCGGCA
ACAATTAATAGACTGGATGGAGGCGGATAAAGTTGCAGGACCACTTCTGCGCTCGGCCCTTCCGGCTGGC
TGGTTTATTGCTGATAAATCTGGAGCCGGTGAGCGTGGGTCTCGCGGTATCATTGCAGCACTGGGGCCAG
ATGGTAAGCCCTCCCGTATCGTAGTTATCTACACGACGGGGAGTCAGGCAACTATGGATGAACGAAATAG
ACAGATCGCTGAGATAGGTGCCTCACTGATTAAGCATTGGTAACTGTCAGACCAAGTTTACTCATATATA
CTTTAGATTGATTTAAAACTTCATTTTTAATTTAAAAGGATCTAGGTGAAGATCCTTTTTGATAATCTCA
TGACCAAAATCCCTTAACGTGAGTTTTCGTTCCACTGAGCGTCAGACCCCGTAGAAAAGATCAAAGGATC
TTCTTGAGATCCTTTTTTTCTGCGCGTAATCTGCTGCTTGCAAACAAAAAAACCACCGCTACCAGCGGTG
GTTTGTTTGCCGGATCAAGAGCTACCAACTCTTTTTCCGAAGGTAACTGGCTTCAGCAGAGCGCAGATAC
CAAATACTGTTCTTCTAGTGTAGCCGTAGTTAGGCCACCACTTCAAGAACTCTGTAGCACCGCCTACATA
CCTCGCTCTGCTAATCCTGTTACCAGTGGCTGCTGCCAGTGGCGATAAGTCGTGTCTTACCGGGTTGGAC
TCAAGACGATAGTTACCGGATAAGGCGCAGCGGTCGGGCTGAACGGGGGGTTCGTGCACACAGCCCAGCT
TGGAGCGAACGACCTACACCGAACTGAGATACCTACAGCGTGAGCTATGAGAAAGCGCCACGCTTCCCGA
AGGGAGAAAGGCGGACAGGTATCCGGTAAGCGGCAGGGTCGGAACAGGAGAGCGCACGAGGGAGCTTCCA
GGGGGAAACGCCTGGTATCTTTATAGTCCTGTCGGGTTTCGCCACCTCTGACTTGAGCGTCGATTTTTGT
GATGCTCGTCAGGGGGGCGGAGCCTATGGAAAAACGCCAGCAACGCGGCCTTTTTACGGTTCCTGGCCTT
TTGCTGGCCTTTTGCTCACATGTTCTTTCCTGCGTTATCCCCTGATTCTGTGGATAACCGTATTACCGCC
TTTGAGTGAGCTGATACCGCTCGCCGCAGCCGAACGACCGAGCGCAGCGAGTCAGTGAGCGAGGAAGCGG
AAGAGCGCCCAATACGCAAACCGCCTCTCCCCGCGCGTTGGCCGATTCATTAATGCAGCTGGCACGACAG
GTTTCCCGACTGGAAAGCGGGCAGTGAGCGCAACGCAATTAATGTGAGTTAGCTCACTCATTAGGCACCC
CAGGCTTTACACTTTATGCTTCCGGCTCGTATGTTGTGTGGAATTGTGAGCGGATAACAATTTCACACAG
GAAACAGCTATGACATGATTACGAATTAA
Features (pLannotate 1.2.2; 21 found; start..end, strand, type, name):
     14..393     +  enhancer       CMV enhancer: human cytomegalovirus immediate early enhancer
    394..597     +  promoter       CMV promoter: human cytomegalovirus (CMV) immediate early promoter
    733..776     +  intron         CMV intron (fragment): modified intron A from human cytomegalovirus
    828..846     +  promoter       SP6 promoter: promoter for bacteriophage SP6 RNA polymerase
    850..887     +  CDS            IgH signal sequence (fragment): signal sequence from the mouse immunoglobulin heavy chain variable region
    939..1646    +  CDS            mCherry: mCherry is a basic (constitutively fluorescent) red fluorescent protein published in 2004, derived from Discosoma sp.. It is reported to be a very rapidly-maturing monomer with low acid sensitivity.
   1704..2081    +  CDS            HVM18_MOUSE: Experimental evidence at protein level: Swiss-Prot protein existence level 1. From Mus musculus (Mouse).
   2147..2281    +  polyA_signal   SV40 poly(A) signal: SV40 polyadenylation signal
   2350..2707    +  promoter       SV40 promoter: SV40 enhancer and early promoter
   2726..2880    +  CDS            lacZα (fragment): LacZα fragment of β-galactosidase; lacZ fragment
   2886..2937    -  misc_feature   bom (fragment): basis of mobility region from pBR322
   2956..3336    +  rep_origin     M13 ori (sequence partly withheld): M13 bacteriophage origin of replication; arrow indicates direction of (+) strand synthesis
   3412..3461    -  misc_feature   bom (fragment): basis of mobility region from pBR322
   3563..3598    -  CDS            rop (fragment): Rop protein, which maintains plasmids at low copy number; rop
   3693..3797    +  promoter       AmpR promoter: bla
   3798..4658    +  CDS            AmpR: β-lactamase; bla; confers resistance to ampicillin, carbenicillin, and related antibiotics
   4829..5417    +  rep_origin     ori: high-copy-number ColE1/pMB1/pBR322/pUC origin of replication
   5600..5692    +  CDS            lacI (fragment): lac repressor; lacI; The lac repressor binds to the lac operator to inhibit transcription in E. coli. This inhibition can be relieved by adding lactose or isopropyl-β-D-thiogalactopyranoside (IPTG).
   5705..5726    +  protein_bind   CAP binding site: CAP binding activates transcription in the presence of cAMP. E. coli catabolite activator protein
   5741..5771    +  promoter       lac promoter: promoter for the E. coli lac operon
   5779..5795    +  protein_bind   lac operator: The lac repressor binds to the lac operator to inhibit transcription in E. coli. This inhibition can be relieved by adding lactose or isopropyl-β-D-thiogalactopyranoside (IPTG). lac repressor encoded by lacI
