[The description below was written by a language model from this plasmid's Addgene catalogue record and pLannotate feature annotations shown in this document.]
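Description:
pRK5_mCherry-GFP-nb is a mammalian expression plasmid of about 5.8 kb built on the pRK5 backbone, with the insert introduced by Gibson assembly. It is propagated in E. coli as a high-copy plasmid through a ColE1/pUC-type origin and selected with ampicillin via the β-lactamase gene under its own promoter. The backbone also carries an M13 phage origin for single-stranded DNA production, along with leftover fragments typical of older cloning vectors (partial lacZα, lacI, rop and bom sequences, and a lac promoter/operator region) that have no evident role in the construct's function.

The expression cassette is driven by the human cytomegalovirus immediate early enhancer and promoter, followed by a fragment of CMV intron A and an SP6 promoter that could support in vitro transcription. The open reading frame encodes the monomeric red fluorescent protein mCherry followed by a roughly 380 bp segment that the automated annotation matches to a mouse immunoglobulin heavy-chain variable region. This most likely reflects sequence similarity to the single-domain antibody implied by the name "GFP-nb" (a GFP-binding nanobody), although the record does not spell this out. A short fragment annotated as an IgH signal sequence lies upstream of mCherry, and it is unclear whether it is functional. Transcripts are terminated by an SV40 polyadenylation signal, and an SV40 enhancer/early promoter sits downstream with no mammalian selection marker annotated after it. The catalogue lists the insert species as human, although the annotated parts are not of human origin.

The fusion would be expected to bring mCherry to GFP-tagged proteins in transfected mammalian cells. The associated publication concerns probing biomolecular condensate microenvironments, but the record does not state this plasmid's exact experimental role.
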