Addgene plasmid #238259: pRK5_mCherry-GFP-nb
Depositing lab: Denes Hnisz. Publication: Probing condensate microenvironments with a micropeptide killswitch. Zhang Y, Stoppelkamp I, Fernandez-Pernas P, Allram M, Charman M, Magalhaes AP, Piedavent-Salomon M, Sommer G, Sung YC, Meyer K, Grams N, Halko E, Dongre S, Meierhofer D, Malszycki M, Ilik IA, Aktas T, Kraushar ML, Vastenhouw N, Weitzman MD, Grebien F, Niskanen H, Hnisz D. Nature. 2025 Jun 4. doi: 10.1038/s41586-025-09141-5. PubMed 40468084.
Backbone
  Vector backbone: pRK5
  Vector type: Mammalian Expression
Growth in bacteria
  Bacterial resistance: Ampicillin, 100 μg/mL
  Growth temperature: 37°C
  Growth strain: DH5alpha
  Copy number: High Copy
Gene/Insert
  Gene/Insert name: mCherry-GFP-nb
  Species: H. sapiens (human)
  Cloning method: Gibson Cloning
Terms and licenses: Academic/Nonprofit Terms; Industry Terms: Not Available to Industry
How to cite: pRK5_mCherry-GFP-nb was a gift from Denes Hnisz (Addgene plasmid # 238259 ; http://n2t.net/addgene:238259 ; RRID:Addgene_238259)
